>Addgene plasmid #57843 | mKO-Golgi-7 | depositor partial sequence | sequence record 88994 | insert sequence
GTCAGATCCGCTAGCATGAGGCTTCGGGAGCCGCTCCTGAGCGGCAGCGCCGCGATGCCAGGCGCGTCCC
TACAGCGGGCCTGCCGCCTGCTCGTGGCCGTCTGCGCTCTGCACCTTGGCGTCACCCTCGTTTACTACCT
GGCTGGCCGCGACCTGAGCCGCCTGCCCCAACTGGTCGGAGTCTCCACACCGCTGCAGGGCGGCTCGAAC
AGTGCCGCCGCCATCGGGCAGTCCTCCGGGGAGCTCCGGACCGGAGGGGCCAAGGATCCACCGGTCGCCA
CCATGGTGAGTGTGATTAAACCAGAGATGAAGATGAGGTACTACATGGACGGCTCCGTCAATGGGCATGA
GTTCACAATTGAAGGTGAAGGCACAGGCAGACCTTACGAGGGACATCAAGAGATGACACTACGCGTCACA
ATGGCCAAGGGCGGGCCAATGCCTTTCGCGTTTGACTTAGTGTCACACGTGTTCTGTTACGGCCACAGAC
CTTTTACTAAATATCCAGAAGAGATACCAGACTATTTCAAACAAGCATTTCCTGAAGGCCTGTCATGGGA
AAGGTCGTTGGAGTTCGAAGATGGTGGGTCCGCTTCAGTCAGTGCGCATATAAGCCTTAGAGGAAACACC
TTCTACCACAAATCCAAATTTACTGGGGTTAACTTTCCTGCCGATGGTCCTATCATGCAAAACCAAAGTG
TTGATTGGGAGCCATCAACCGAGAAAATTACTGCCAGCGACGGAGTTCTGAAGGGTGATGTTACGATGTA
CCTAAAACTTGAAGGAGGCGGCAATCACAAATGCCAATTCAAGACTACTTACAAGGCGGCAAAAAAGATT
CTTAAAATGCCAGGAAGCCATTACATCAGCCATCGCCTCGTCAGGAAAACCGAAGGCAACATTACTGAGC
TGGTAGAAGATGCAGTAGCTCATTCCTAAGCGGCCGCGACTCTAGATCATAATCAGCCATACCACAT
