>Addgene plasmid #57843 | mKO-Golgi-7 | addgene partial sequence | sequence record 125642 | mKO2-R 5'-CCTGTGCCTTCACCTTCAAT-3'
ATGTAGTACCTCATCTTCATCTCTGGTTTAATCACACTCACCATGGTGGCGACCGGTGGATCCTTGGCCC
CTCCGGTCCGGAGCTCCCCGGAGGACTGCCCGATGGCGGCGGCACTGTTCGAGCCGCCCTGCAGCGGTGT
GGAGACTCCGACCAGTTGGGGCAGGCGGCTCAGGTCGCGGCCAGCCAGGTAGTAAACGAGGGTGACGCCA
AGGTGCAGAGCGCAGACGGCCACGAGCAGGCGGCAGGCCCGCTGTAGGGACGCGCCTGGCATCGCGGCGC
TGCCGCTCAGGAGCGGCTCCCGAAGCCTCATGCTAGCGGATCTGACGGTTCACTAAACCAGCTCTGCTTA
TATAGACCTCCCACCGTACACGCCTACCGCCCATTTGCGTCAATGGGGCGGAGTTGTTACGACATTTTGG
AAAGTCCCGTTGATTTTGGTGCCAAAACAAACTCCCATTGACGTCAATGGGGTGGAGACTTGGAAATCCC
CGTGAGTCAAACCGCTATCCACGCCCATTGATGTACTGCCAAAACCGCATCACCATGGTAATAGCGATGA
CTAATACGTAGATGTACTGCCAAGTAGGAAAGTCCCATAAGGTCATGTACTGGGCATAATGCCAGGCGGG
CCATTTACCGTCATTGACGTCAATAGGGGGCGTACTTGGCATATGATACACTTGATGTACTGCCAAGTGG
GCAGTTTACCGTAAATACTCCACCCATTGACGTCAATGGAAAGTCCCTATTGGCGTTACTATGGGAACAT
ACGTCATTATTGACGTCAATGGGCGGGGGTCGTTGGGCGGTCAGCCAGGCGGGCCATTTACCGTAAGTTA
TGTAACGCGGAACTCCATATATGGGCTATGAACTAATGACCCCGTAATTGATTACTATTAATAACTAATG
CATGGCGGTAATACGGTTAT
