[The description below was written by a language model from this plasmid's Addgene catalogue record.]
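Description:
mKO-Golgi-7 is a mammalian expression plasmid that produces a Golgi-targeted orange fluorescent protein for live- or fixed-cell imaging. It is built on an mKO backbone of about 4.75 kb, is maintained as a high-copy plasmid in E. coli under kanamycin selection, and carries a neomycin resistance marker so that transfected mammalian cells can be selected with G418. No feature table accompanies the record, so the replication origins and the exact arrangement of the resistance cassette are not stated.

The insert is a fragment of human B4GALT1 (beta-1,4-galactosyltransferase 1) encoding amino acids 1–82. This N-terminal portion of the enzyme is widely used as a Golgi localization sequence, because it contains the short cytoplasmic tail, the transmembrane signal-anchor and part of the stem region that retain the type II membrane protein in the Golgi. It is fused to mKO (monomeric Kusabira Orange), and the fusion is transcribed from the CMV promoter, which gives strong constitutive expression in most mammalian cell lines. The listed 3′ sequencing primer implies an SV40 polyadenylation signal downstream. The record does not state the orientation of the fusion or its linker; the "7" in the name may indicate linker length, but this is not confirmed.

The reported spectral values for the fusion are excitation at 548 nm and emission at 561 nm. The construct is typically used as an organelle marker, to visualise Golgi morphology and dynamics, or as an orange counterlabel alongside green, cyan or far-red fluorescent fusions in multicolour localization experiments.
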