Addgene plasmid #57843: mKO-Golgi-7
Purpose: Localization: Golgi Complex, Excitation: 548, Emission: 561
Depositing lab: Michael Davidson. Depositing organization: Florida State University, Tallahassee. Publication: Advances in fluorescent protein technology. Shaner NC, Patterson GH, Davidson MW. J Cell Sci. 2007 Dec 15;120(Pt 24):4247-60 10.1242/jcs.005801 PubMed 18057027.
Backbone
  Vector backbone: mKO
  Backbone size w/o insert (bp): 4750
  Vector type: Mammalian Expression
  Selectable markers: Neomycin (select with G418)
Growth in bacteria
  Bacterial resistance: Kanamycin, 50 μg/mL
  Growth temperature: 37°C
  Growth strain: DH5alpha
  Copy number: High Copy
Gene/Insert
  Gene/Insert name: Golgi (alt name: NM_001497.3)
  Species: H. sapiens (human)
  Mutation: aa 1-82 of NM_001497.3
  Entrez Gene: B4GALT1 (a.k.a. B4GAL-T1, CDG2D, CLDLFIB, GGTB2, GT1, GTB, beta4Gal-T1)
  Promoter: CMV
  Tag / fusion protein: mKO
  Cloning method: Unknown
  Sequencing primers: 5′ CMV-F; 3′ SV40pA-R
Terms and licenses: Academic/Nonprofit Terms; Industry Terms: Not Available to Industry
Depositor comments: . Excitation = 548; Emission = 561
How to cite: mKO-Golgi-7 was a gift from Michael Davidson (Addgene plasmid # 57843 ; http://n2t.net/addgene:57843 ; RRID:Addgene_57843)
